>Addgene plasmid #249137 | pSA076 Cas9/HBB_IVS2/Cas9-BFP | addgene full sequence | sequence record 496396 | Addgene NGS Result
GAAGATCCTTTGATCTTTTCTACGGGGTCTGACGCTCAGTGGAACGAAAACTCACGTTAAGGGATTTTGG
TCATGAGATTATCAAAAAGGATCTTCACCTAGATCCTTTTAAATTAAAAATGAAGTTTTAAATCAATCTA
AAGTATATATGAGTAAACTTGGTCTGACAGTTACCAATGCTTAATCAGTGAGGCACCTATCTCAGCGATC
TGTCTATTTCGTTCATCCATAGTTGCATTTAAATTTCCGAACTCTCCAAGGCCCTCGTCGGAAAATCTTC
AAACCTTTCGTCCGATCCATCTTGCAGGCTACCTCTCGAACGAACTATCGCAAGTCTCTTGGCCGGCCTT
GCGCCTTGGCTATTGCTTGGCAGCGCCTATCGCCAGGTATTACTCCAATCCCGAATATCCGAGATCGGGA
TCACCCGAGAGAAGTTCAACCTACATCCTCAATCCCGATCTATCCGAGATCCGAGGAATATCGAAATCGG
GGCGCGCCTGGCCTCCGCGCCGGGTTTTGGCGCCTCCCGCGGGCGCCCCCCTCGTCACGGCGAGCGCTGC
CACGTCAGACGAAGGGCGCAGGAGCGTCCTGATCCTTCCGCCCGGACGCTCAGGACAGCGGCCCGCTGCT
CATAAGACTCGGCCTTAGAACCCCAGTATCAGCAGAAGGACATTTTAGGACGGGACTTGGGTGACTCTAG
GGCACTGGTTTTCTTTCCAGAGAGCGGAACAGGCGAGGAAAAGTAGTCCCTTCTCGGCGATTCTGCGGAG
GGATCTCCGTGGGGCGGTGAACGCCGATGATTATATAAGGACGCGCCGGGTGTGGCACAGCTAGTTCCGT
CGCAGCCGGGATTTGGGTCGCGGTTCTTGTTTGTGGATCGCTGTGATCGTCACTTGGTGAGTAGCGGGCT
GCTGGGCTGGCCGGGGCTTTCGTGGCCGCCGGGCCGCTCGGTGGGACGGAAGCGTGTGGAGAGACCGCCA
AGGGCTGTAGTCTGGGTCCGCGAGCAAGGTTGCCCTGAACTGGGGGTTGGGGGGAGCGCAGCAAAATGGC
GGCTGTTCCCGAGTCTTGAATGGAAGACGCTTGTGAGGCGGGCTGTGAGGTCGTTGAAACAAGGTGGGGG
GCATGGTGGGCGGCAAGAACCCAAGGTCTTGAGCCCTTCGCTAATGCGGGAAAGCTCTTATTCGGGTGAG
ATGGGCTGGGCACCATCTGGGGACCCTGACGTGAAGTTTGTCACTGACTGGAGAACTCGGTTTGTCGTCT
GTTGCGGGGGCGGCAGTTATGGCGGTGCCGTTGGGCAGTGCACCCGTACCTTTGGGAGCGCGCGCCCTCG
TCGTGTCGTGACGTCACCCGTTCTGTTGGCTTATAATGCAGGGTGGGGCCACCTGCCGGTAGGTGTGCGG
TAGGCTTTTCTCCGTCGCAGGACGCAGGGTTCGGGCCTAGGGTAGGCTCTCCTGAATCGACAGGCGCCGG
ACCTCTGGTGAGGGGAGGGATAAGTGAGGCGTCAGTTTCTTTGGTCGGTTTTATGTACCTATCTTCTTAA
GTAGCTGAAGCTCCGGTTTTGAACTATGCGCTCGGGGTTGGCGAGTGTGTTTTGTGAAGTTTTTTAGGCA
CCTTTTGAAATGTAATCATTTGGGTCAATATGTAATTTTCAGTGTTAGACTTGTAAATTGTCCGCTAAAT
TCTGGCCGTTTTTGGCTTTTTTGTTAGACAACATGGCCAAGCCTTTGTCTCAAGAAGAATCCACCCTCAT
TGAAAGAGCAACGGCTACAATCAACAGCATCCCCATCTCTGAAGACTACAGCGTCGCCAGCGCAGCTCTC
TCTAGCGACGGCCGCATCTTCACTGGTGTCAATGTATATCATTTTACTGGGGGACCTTGTGCAGAACTCG
TGGTGCTGGGCACTGCTGCTGCTGCGGCAGCTGGCAACCTGACTTGTATCGTCGCGATCGGAAATGAGAA
CAGGGGCATCTTGAGCCCCTGCGGACGGTGCCGACAGGTGCTTCTCGATCTGCATCCTGGGATCAAAGCC
ATAGTGAAGGACAGTGATGGACAGCCGACGGCAGTTGGGATTCGTGAATTGCTGCCCTCTGGTTATGTGT
GGGAGGGCTAAGCTAGTATGTAAGCCTAGTCTTAGATAATAAAATCGCTATCCATCGAAGATGGATGTGT
GTTGGTTTTTTGTGTGTGTAACGCTAGGCGCGCCTGGTGTACCGAGAACGATCCTCTCAGTGCGAGTCTC
GACGATCCATATCGTTGCTTGGCAGTCAGCCAGTCGGAATCCAGCTTGGGACCCAGGAAGTCCAATCGTC
AGATATTGTACTCAAGCCTGGTCACGGCAGCGTACCGATCTGTTTAAACCTAGATATTGATAGTCTGATC
GGTCAACGTATAATCGAGTCCTAGCTTTTGCAAACATCTATCAAGAGACAGGATCAGCAGGAGGCTTTCG
CATGAGTATTCAACATTTCCGTGTCGCCCTTATTCCCTTTTTTGCGGCATTTTGCCTTCCTGTTTTTGCT
CACCCAGAAACGCTGGTGAAAGTAAAAGATGCTGAAGATCAGTTGGGTGCGCGAGTGGGTTACATCGAAC
TGGATCTCAACAGCGGTAAGATCCTTGAGAGTTTTCGCCCCGAAGAACGCTTTCCAATGATGAGCACTTT
TAAAGTTCTGCTATGTGGCGCGGTATTATCCCGTATTGACGCCGGGCAAGAGCAACTCGGTCGCCGCATA
CACTATTCTCAGAATGACTTGGTTGAGTATTCACCAGTCACAGAAAAGCATCTTACGGATGGCATGACAG
TAAGAGAATTATGCAGTGCTGCCATAACCATGAGTGATAACACTGCGGCCAACTTACTTCTGACAACGAT
TGGAGGACCGAAGGAGCTAACCGCTTTTTTGCACAACATGGGGGATCATGTAACTCGCCTTGATCGTTGG
GAACCGGAGCTGAATGAAGCCATACCAAACGACGAGCGTGACACCACGATGCCTGTAGCAATGGCAACAA
CCTTGCGTAAACTATTAACTGGCGAACTACTTACTCTAGCTTCCCGGCAACAGTTGATAGACTGGATGGA
GGCGGATAAAGTTGCAGGACCACTTCTGCGCTCGGCCCTTCCGGCTGGCTGGTTTATTGCTGATAAATCT
GGAGCCGGTGAGCGTGGGTCTCGCGGTATCATTGCAGCACTGGGGCCAGATGGTAAGCCCTCCCGTATCG
TAGTTATCTACACGACGGGGAGTCAGGCAACTATGGATGAACGAAATAGACAGATCGCTGAGATAGGTGC
CTCACTGATTAAGCATTGGTAACCGATTCTAGGTGCATTGGCGCAGAAAAAAATGCCTGATGCGACGCTG
CGCGTCTTATACTCCCACATATGCCAGATTCAGCAACGGATACGGCTTCCCCAACTTGCCCACTTCCATA
CGTGTCCTCCTTACCAGAAATTTATCCTTAAGATCCCGAATCGTTTAAACTCGACTCTGGCTCTATCGAA
TCTCCGTCGTTTCGAGCTTACGCGAACAGCCGTGGCGCTCATTTGCTCGTCGGGCATCGAATCTCGTCAG
CTATCGTCAGCTTACCTTTTTGGCAGCGATCGCGGCTCCCGACATCTTGGACCATTAGCTCCACAGGTAT
CTTCTTCCCTCTAGTGGTCATAACAGCAGCTTCAGCTACCTCTCAATTCAAAAAACCCCTCAAGACCCGT
TTAGAGGCCCCAAGGGGTTATGCTATCAATCGTTGCGTTACACACACAAAAAACCAACACACATCCATCT
TCGATGGATAGCGATTTTATTATCTAACTGCTGATCGAGTGTAGCCCTTAACCGCTTTTGAATGTCCGTC
TTAGTTAATCCCTAATTGAACGCTCCAAAAGGTGACTTCCAATAGGGATTTATTCCTTTTAAAATTAACG
GCATAATCGTAGATCTCGTGAGGCTCCGGTGCCCGTCAGTGGGCAGAGCGCACATCGCCCACAGTCCCCG
AGAAGTTGGGGGGAGGGGTCGGCAATTGAACCGGTGCCTAGAGAAGGTGGCGCGGGGTAAACTGGGAAAG
TGATGTCGTGTACTGGCTCCGCCTTTTTCCCGAGGGTGGGGGAGAACCGTATATAAGTGCACTAGTCGCC
GTGAACGTTCTTTTTCGCAACGGGTTTGCCGCCAGAACACAGGTAAGTGCCGTGTGTGGTTCCCGCGGGC
CTGGCCTCTTTACGGGTTATGGCCCTTGCGTGCCTTGAATTACTTCCACCTGGCTGCAGTACGTGATTCT
TGATCCCGAGCTTCGGGTTGGAAGTGGGTGGGAGAGTTCGTGGCCTTGCGCTTAAGGAGCCCCTTCGCCT
CGTGCTTGAGTTGTGGCCTGGCCTGGGCGCTGGGGCCGCCGCGTGCGAATCTGGTGGCACCTTCGCGCCT
GTCTCGCTGCTTTCGATAAGTCTCTAGCCATTTAAAATTTTTGATGACCTGCTGCGACGCTTTTTTTCTG
GCAAGATAGTCTTGTAAATGCGGGCCAAGATCAGCACACTGGTATTTCGGTTTTTGGGGCCGCGGGCGGC
GACGGGGCCCGTGCGTCCCAGCGCACATGTTCGGCGAGGCGGGGCCTGCGAGCGCGGCCACCGAGAATCG
GACGGGGGTAGTCTCAAGCTGCCCGGCCTGCTCTGGTGCCTGGCCTCGCGCCGCCGTGTATCGCCCCGCC
CTGGGCGGCAAGGCTGGCCCGGTCGGCACCAGTTGCGTGAGCGGAAAGATGGCCGCTTCCCGGCCCTGCT
GCAGGGAGCACAAAATGGAGGACGCGGCGCTCGGGAGAGCGGGCGGGTGAGTCACCCACACAAAGGAAAA
GGGCCTTTCCGTCCTCAGCCGTCGCTTCATGTGACTCCACGGAGTACCGGGCGCCGTCCAGGCACCTCGA
TTAGTTCTCCAGCTTTTGGAGTACGTCGTCTTTAGGTTGGGGGGAGGGGTTTTATGCGATGGAGTTTCCC
CACACTGAGTGGGTGGAGACTGAAGTTAGGCCAGCTTGGCACTTGATGTAATTCTCCTTGGAATTTGCCC
TTTTTGAGTTTGGATCTTGGTTCATTCTCAAGCCTCAGACAGTGGTTCAAAGTTTTTTTCTTCCATTTCA
GGTGTCGTGAAAACTACCCCTAAAAGCCAAAAGATCTTTGTCGATCCTACCATCCACTCGACACACCCGC
CAGCGGCCGCTGCCAAGCTTGCTAGGAATTCGTAACGCTCTTCGAGAAAGCAGATTCTCATATCCATCTT
GAGTCTTCTTTCTCGCAAGACAACACGAAATAGACACAGTCTCTTCCCTAGCTGTACACTGAGCCGAATT
CAGAACACAGGTAAGTGCCGTGTGTGGTTCCCGCGGGCCCGGCCACCATGGACAAGAAGTACAGCATCGG
CCTGGACATCGGCACCAACTCTGTGGGCTGGGCCGTGATCACCGACGAGTACAAGGTGCCCAGCAAGAAA
TTCAAGGTGCTGGGCAACACCGACCGGCACAGCATCAAGAAGAACCTGATCGGCGCCCTGCTGTTCGACA
GCGGAGAAACAGCCGAGGCCACCCGGCTGAAGAGAACCGCCAGAAGAAGATACACCAGACGGAAGAACCG
GATCTGCTATCTGCAAGAGATCTTCAGCAACGAGATGGCCAAGGTGGACGACAGCTTCTTCCACAGACTG
GAAGAGTCCTTCCTGGTGGAAGAGGATAAGAAGCACGAGCGGCACCCCATCTTCGGCAACATCGTGGACG
AGGTGGCCTACCACGAGAAGTACCCCACCATCTACCACCTGAGAAAGAAACTGGTGGACAGCACCGACAA
GGCCGACCTGCGGCTGATCTATCTGGCCCTGGCCCACATGATCAAGTTCCGGGGCCACTTCCTGATCGAG
GGCGACCTGAACGTGAGTCTATGGGACGCTTGATGTTTTCTTTCCCCTTCTTTTCTATGGTTAAGTTCAT
GTCATAGGAAGGGGATAAGTAACAGGGTACAGTTTAGAATGGGAAACAGACGAATGATTGCATCAGTGTG
GAAGTCTCAGGATCGTTTTAGTTTCTTTTATTTGCTGTTCATAACAATTGTTTTCTTTTGTTTAATTCTT
GCTTTCTTTTTTTTTCTTCTCCGCAATTTTTACTATTATACTTAATGCCTTAACATTGTGTATAACAAAA
GGAAATATCTCTGAGATACATTAAGTAACTTAAAAAAAAACTTTACACAGTCTGCCTAGTACATTACTAT
TTGGAATATATGTGTGCTTATTTGCATATTCATAATCTCCCTACTTTATTTTCTTTTATTTTTAATTGAT
ACATAATCATTATACATATTTATGGGTTAAAGTGTAATGTTTTAATATGTGTACACATATTGACCAAATC
AGGGTAATTTTGCATTTGTAATTTTAAAAAATGCTTTCTTCTTTTAATATACTTTTTTGTTTATCTTATT
TCTAATACTTTCCCTAATCTCTTTCTTTCAGGGCAATAATGATACAATGTATCATGCCTCTTTGCACCAT
TCTAAAGAATAACAGTGATAATTTCTGGGTTAAGGCAATAGCAATATCTCTGCATATAAATATTTCTGCA
TATAAATTGTAACTGATGTAAGAGGTTTCATATTGCTAATAGCAGCTACAATCCAGCTACCATTCTGCTT
TTATTTTATGGTTGGGATAAGGCTGGATTATTCTGAGTCCAAGCTAGGCCCTTTTGCTAATCATGTTCAT
ACCTCTTATCTTCCTCCCACAGCCCGACAACAGCGACGTGGACAAGCTGTTCATCCAGCTGGTGCAGACC
TACAACCAGCTGTTCGAGGAAAACCCCATCAACGCCAGCGGCGTGGACGCCAAGGCCATCCTGTCTGCCA
GACTGAGCAAGAGCAGACGGCTGGAAAATCTGATCGCCCAGCTGCCCGGCGAGAAGAAGAATGGCCTGTT
CGGCAACCTGATTGCCCTGAGCCTGGGCCTGACCCCCAACTTCAAGAGCAACTTCGACCTGGCCGAGGAT
GCCAAACTGCAGCTGAGCAAGGACACCTACGACGACGACCTGGACAACCTGCTGGCCCAGATCGGCGACC
AGTACGCCGACCTGTTTCTGGCCGCCAAGAACCTGTCCGACGCCATCCTGCTGAGCGACATCCTGAGAGT
GAACACCGAGATCACCAAGGCCCCCCTGAGCGCCTCTATGATCAAGAGATACGACGAGCACCACCAGGAC
CTGACCCTGCTGAAAGCTCTCGTGCGGCAGCAGCTGCCTGAGAAGTACAAAGAGATTTTCTTCGACCAGA
GCAAGAACGGCTACGCCGGCTACATCGATGGCGGAGCCAGCCAGGAAGAGTTCTACAAGTTCATCAAGCC
CATCCTGGAAAAGATGGACGGCACCGAGGAACTGCTCGTGAAGCTGAACAGAGAGGACCTGCTGCGGAAG
CAGCGGACCTTCGACAACGGCAGCATCCCCCACCAGATCCACCTGGGAGAGCTGCACGCCATTCTGCGGC
GGCAGGAAGATTTTTACCCATTCCTGAAGGACAACCGGGAAAAGATCGAGAAGATCCTGACCTTCCGCAT
CCCCTACTACGTGGGCCCTCTGGCCAGGGGAAACAGCAGATTCGCCTGGATGACCAGAAAGAGCGAGGAA
ACCATCACCCCCTGGAACTTCGAGGAAGTGGTGGACAAGGGCGCCAGCGCCCAGAGCTTCATCGAGCGGA
TGACCAACTTCGATAAGAACCTGCCCAACGAGAAGGTGCTGCCCAAGCACAGCCTGCTGTACGAGTACTT
CACCGTGTACAACGAGCTGACCAAAGTGAAATACGTGACCGAGGGAATGAGAAAGCCCGCCTTCCTGAGC
GGCGAGCAGAAAAAAGCCATCGTGGACCTGCTGTTCAAGACCAACCGGAAAGTGACCGTGAAGCAGCTGA
AAGAGGACTACTTCAAGAAAATCGAGTGCTTCGACTCCGTGGAAATCTCCGGCGTGGAAGATCGGTTCAA
CGCCTCCCTGGGCACATACCACGATCTGCTGAAAATTATCAAGGACAAGGACTTCCTGGACAATGAGGAA
AACGAGGACATTCTGGAAGATATCGTGCTGACCCTGACACTGTTTGAGGACAGAGAGATGATCGAGGAAC
GGCTGAAAACCTATGCCCACCTGTTCGACGACAAAGTGATGAAGCAGCTGAAGCGGCGGAGATACACCGG
CTGGGGCAGGCTGAGCCGGAAGCTGATCAACGGCATCCGGGACAAGCAGTCCGGCAAGACAATCCTGGAT
TTCCTGAAGTCCGACGGCTTCGCCAACAGAAACTTCATGCAGCTGATCCACGACGACAGCCTGACCTTTA
AAGAGGACATCCAGAAAGCCCAGGTGTCCGGCCAGGGCGATAGCCTGCACGAGCACATTGCCAATCTGGC
CGGCAGCCCCGCCATTAAGAAGGGCATCCTGCAGACAGTGAAGGTGGTGGACGAGCTCGTGAAAGTGATG
GGCCGGCACAAGCCCGAGAACATCGTGATCGAAATGGCCAGAGAGAACCAGACCACCCAGAAGGGACAGA
AGAACAGCCGCGAGAGAATGAAGCGGATCGAAGAGGGCATCAAAGAGCTGGGCAGCCAGATCCTGAAAGA
ACACCCCGTGGAAAACACCCAGCTGCAGAACGAGAAGCTGTACCTGTACTACCTGCAGAATGGGCGGGAT
ATGTACGTGGACCAGGAACTGGACATCAACCGGCTGTCCGACTACGATGTGGACCATATCGTGCCTCAGA
GCTTTCTGAAGGACGACTCCATCGATAACAAAGTGCTGACTCGGAGCGACAAGAACCGGGGCAAGAGCGA
CAACGTGCCCTCCGAAGAGGTCGTGAAGAAGATGAAGAACTACTGGCGCCAGCTGCTGAATGCCAAGCTG
ATTACCCAGAGGAAGTTCGACAATCTGACCAAGGCCGAGAGAGGCGGCCTGAGCGAACTGGATAAGGCCG
GCTTCATCAAGAGACAGCTGGTGGAAACCCGGCAGATCACAAAGCACGTGGCACAGATCCTGGACTCCCG
GATGAACACTAAGTACGACGAGAACGACAAACTGATCCGGGAAGTGAAAGTGATCACCCTGAAGTCCAAG
CTGGTGTCCGATTTCCGGAAGGATTTCCAGTTTTACAAAGTGCGCGAGATCAACAACTACCACCACGCCC
ACGACGCCTACCTGAACGCCGTCGTGGGAACCGCCCTGATCAAAAAGTACCCTAAGCTGGAAAGCGAGTT
CGTGTACGGCGACTACAAGGTGTACGACGTGCGGAAGATGATCGCCAAGAGCGAGCAGGAAATCGGCAAG
GCTACCGCCAAGTACTTCTTCTACAGCAACATCATGAACTTTTTCAAGACCGAGATTACCCTGGCCAACG
GCGAGATCCGGAAGCGGCCTCTGATCGAGACAAACGGCGAAACAGGCGAGATCGTGTGGGATAAGGGCCG
GGACTTTGCCACCGTGCGGAAAGTGCTGTCTATGCCCCAAGTGAATATCGTGAAAAAGACCGAGGTGCAG
ACAGGCGGCTTCAGCAAAGAGTCTATCCTGCCCAAGAGGAACAGCGACAAGCTGATCGCCAGAAAGAAGG
ACTGGGACCCTAAGAAGTACGGCGGCTTCGACAGCCCCACCGTGGCCTATTCTGTGCTGGTGGTGGCCAA
AGTGGAAAAGGGCAAGTCCAAGAAACTGAAGAGTGTGAAAGAGCTGCTGGGGATCACCATCATGGAAAGA
AGCAGCTTCGAGAAGAATCCCATCGACTTTCTGGAAGCCAAGGGCTACAAAGAAGTGAAAAAGGACCTGA
TCATCAAGCTGCCTAAGTACTCCCTGTTCGAGCTGGAAAACGGCCGGAAGAGAATGCTGGCCTCTGCCGG
CGAACTGCAGAAGGGAAACGAACTGGCCCTGCCCTCCAAATATGTGAACTTCCTGTACCTGGCCAGCCAC
TATGAGAAGCTGAAGGGCTCCCCCGAGGATAATGAGCAGAAACAGCTGTTTGTGGAACAGCACAAACACT
ACCTGGACGAGATCATCGAGCAGATCAGCGAGTTCTCCAAGAGAGTGATCCTGGCCGACGCTAATCTGGA
CAAGGTGCTGAGCGCCTACAACAAGCACAGAGACAAGCCTATCAGAGAGCAGGCCGAGAATATCATCCAC
CTGTTTACCCTGACCAATCTGGGAGCCCCTGCCGCCTTCAAGTACTTTGACACCACCATCGACCGGAAGA
GGTACACCAGCACCAAAGAGGTGCTGGACGCCACCCTGATCCACCAGAGCATCACCGGCCTGTACGAGAC
ACGGATCGACCTGTCTCAGCTGGGAGGCGACGCCTATCCCTATGACGTGCCCGATTATGCCAGCCTGGGC
AGCGGCTCCCCCAAGAAAAAACGCAAGGTGGAAGATCCTAAGAAAAAGCGGAAAGTGGACGGCATTGGTA
GTGGGAGCAACGGCAGCAGCGGATCCAGCGAGCTGATTAAGGAGAACATGCACATGAAGCTGTACATGGA
GGGCACCGTGGACAACCATCACTTCAAGTGCACATCCGAGGGCGAAGGCAAGCCCTACGAGGGCACCCAG
ACCATGAGAATCAAGGTGGTCGAGGGCGGCCCTCTCCCCTTCGCCTTCGACATCCTGGCTACTAGCTTCC
TCTACGGCAGCAAGACCTTCATCAACCACACCCAGGGCATCCCCGACTTCTTCAAGCAGTCCTTCCCTGA
GGGCTTCACATGGGAGAGAGTCACCACATACGAAGACGGGGGCGTGCTGACCGCTACCCAGGACACCAGC
CTCCAGGACGGCTGCCTCATCTACAACGTCAAGATCAGAGGGGTGAACTTCACATCCAACGGCCCTGTGA
TGCAGAAGAAAACACTCGGCTGGGAGGCCTTCACCGAGACGCTGTACCCCGCTGACGGCGGCCTGGAAGG
CAGAAACGACATGGCCCTGAAGCTCGTGGGCGGGAGCCATCTGATCGCAAACATCAAGACCACATATAGA
TCCAAGAAACCCGCTAAGAACCTCAAGATGCCTGGCGTCTACTATGTGGACTACAGACTGGAAAGAATCA
AGGAGGCCAACAACGAGACCTACGTCGAGCAGCACGAGGTGGCAGTGGCCAGATACTGCGACCTCCCTAG
CAAACTGGGGCACAAGCTTAATTAGTAACTAGCTTGACTGACTGAGATACAGCGTACCTTCAGCTCACAG
ACATGATAAGATACATTGATGAGTTTGGACAAACCACAACTAGAATGCAGTGAAAAAAATGCTTTATTTG
TGAAATTTGTGATGCTATTGCTTTATTTGTAACCATTATAAGCTGCAATAAACAAGTTAACAACAACAAT
TGCATTCATTTTATGTTTCAGGTTCAGGGGGAGGTGTGGGAGGTTTTTTAAAGCAAGTAAAACCTCTACA
AATGTGGTATTGGCCCATCTCTATCGGTATCGTAGCATAACCCCTTGGGGCCTCTAAACGGGTCTTGAGG
GGTTTTTTGTGCCCCTCGGGCCGGATTGCTATCTACCGGCATTGGCGCAGAAAAAAATGCCTGATGCGAC
GCTGCGCGTCTTATACTCCCACATATGCCAGATTCAGCAACGGATACGGCTTCCCCAACTTGCCCACTTC
CATACGTGTCCTCCTTACCAGAAATTTATCCTTAAGGTCGTCAGCTATCCTGCAGGCGATCTCTCGATTT
CGATCAAGACATTCCTTTAATGGTCTTTTCTGGACACCACTAGGGGTCAGAAGTAGTTCATCAAACTTTC
TTCCCTCCCTAATCTCATTGGTTACCTTGGGCTATCGAAACTTAATTAACCAGTCAAGTCAGCTACTTGG
CGAGATCGACTTGTCTGGGTTTCGACTACGCTCAGAATTGCGTCAGTCAAGTTCGATCTGGTCCTTGCTA
TTGCACCCGTTCTCCGATTACGAGTTTCATTTAAATCATGTGAGCAAAAGGCCAGCAAAAGGCCAGGAAC
CGTAAAAAGGCCGCGTTGCTGGCGTTTTTCCATAGGCTCCGCCCCCCTGACGAGCATCACAAAAATCGAC
GCTCAAGTCAGAGGTGGCGAAACCCGACAGGACTATAAAGATACCAGGCGTTTCCCCCTGGAAGCTCCCT
CGTGCGCTCTCCTGTTCCGACCCTGCCGCTTACCGGATACCTGTCCGCCTTTCTCCCTTCGGGAAGCGTG
GCGCTTTCTCATAGCTCACGCTGTAGGTATCTCAGTTCGGTGTAGGTCGTTCGCTCCAAGCTGGGCTGTG
TGCACGAACCCCCCGTTCAGCCCGACCGCTGCGCCTTATCCGGTAACTATCGTCTTGAGTCCAACCCGGT
AAGACACGACTTATCGCCACTGGCAGCAGCCACTGGTAACAGGATTAGCAGAGCGAGGTATGTAGGCGGT
GCTACAGAGTTCTTGAAGTGGTGGCCTAACTACGGCTACACTAGAAGAACAGTATTTGGTATCTGCGCTC
TGCTGAAGCCAGTTACCTTCGGAAAAAGAGTTGGTAGCTCTTGATCCGGCAAACAAACCACCGCTGGTAG
CGGTGGTTTTTTTGTTTGCAAGCAGCAGATTACGCGCAGAAAAAAAGGATCTCAA
Features (pLannotate 1.2.2; 22 found; start..end, strand, type, name):
    172..236     -  CDS            bla(M) (fragment): β-lactamase lacking the signal sequence; bla(M); allows cytosolic expression of β-lactamase
    500..1709    +  promoter       UbC promoter: human ubiquitin C promoter
   1713..2111    +  CDS            BSD: blasticidin S deaminase; Aspergillus terreus BSD; confers resistance to blasticidin
   2138..2186    +  polyA_signal   poly(A) signal: synthetic polyadenylation signal
   2452..3312    +  CDS            AmpR: β-lactamase; bla; confers resistance to ampicillin, carbenicillin, and related antibiotics
   3325..3461    +  terminator     rrnG terminator: transcription terminator from the E. coli ribosomal RNA rrnG operon (Albrechtsen et al., 1991)
   3613..3684    +  misc_feature   5' β-globin insulator: insulator upstream of the human β-globin locus (Farrell et al., 2002)
   3689..3735    -  terminator     T7 terminator: transcription terminator for bacteriophage T7 RNA polymerase
   3753..3801    -  polyA_signal   poly(A) signal: synthetic polyadenylation signal
   3942..5120    +  promoter       EF-1α promoter: strong constitutive promoter for human elongation factor EF-1α
   5321..5364    +  promoter       EF-1α promoter (fragment): strong constitutive promoter for human elongation factor EF-1α
   5371..5892    +  CDS            Cas9(N) (fragment): N-terminal portion of Streptococcus pyogenes Cas9 (Zetsche et al., 2015)
   5893..5981    +  intron         β-globin intron (fragment): internally truncated intron from human β-globin
   6351..6742    +  intron         β-globin intron (fragment): internally truncated intron from human β-globin
   6743..10321   +  CDS            Cas9 (fragment): Cas9 (Csn1) endonuclease from the Streptococcus pyogenes Type II CRISPR/Cas system generates RNA-guided double strand breaks in DNA
  10457..11154   +  CDS            TagBFP (fragment): monomeric blue fluorescent protein mammalian codon-optimized
  11207..11328   -  polyA_signal   SV40 poly(A) signal: SV40 polyadenylation signal
  11351..11420   -  CDS            large T antigen (fragment): large T antigen from SV40 (simian virus 40)
  11443..11489   +  terminator     T7 terminator: transcription terminator for bacteriophage T7 RNA polymerase
  11519..11655   +  terminator     rrnG terminator: transcription terminator from the E. coli ribosomal RNA rrnG operon (Albrechtsen et al., 1991)
  11700..11771   +  misc_feature   3' β-globin insulator: insulator downstream of the human β-globin locus (Farrell et al., 2002)
  11997..12585   -  rep_origin     ori: high-copy-number ColE1/pMB1/pBR322/pUC origin of replication
