[The description below was written by a language model from this plasmid's Addgene catalogue record and pLannotate feature annotations shown in this document.]
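Description:
pSA076 Cas9/HBB_IVS2/Cas9-BFP is a 12.6 kb mammalian expression and CRISPR plasmid built on the pPD008 backbone and catalogued as a Cp36 donor DNA, meaning it carries a Cp36 recombination site intended for recombinase-mediated integration of the cassette into a target genome. That site is stated in the catalogue entry but is not annotated in the feature table. The plasmid replicates in E. coli from a high-copy ColE1/pUC-type origin and is selected with ampicillin through a full-length β-lactamase gene. In mammalian cells, selection is with blasticidin, via a blasticidin S deaminase (BSD) gene placed directly downstream of a human ubiquitin C promoter and followed by a synthetic poly(A) signal.

The payload is a Streptococcus pyogenes Cas9 coding sequence driven by the human EF-1α promoter and linked at its C-terminal end to TagBFP, giving a blue fluorescent readout of nuclease expression. The Cas9 open reading frame is interrupted after roughly its first 520 bases by the second intron of human β-globin (HBB IVS2), which is spliced out of the transcript to restore an intact Cas9 message. The annotation tool marks only the two ends of this intron because it matches them to a truncated reference version. An SV40 polyadenylation region lies after TagBFP, annotated on the reverse strand. Short β-globin insulator elements, together with T7 and rrnG bacterial terminators, flank the expression unit and likely shield it from neighbouring transcription and chromatin effects. According to the record, the construct was made to overexpress Cas9-BFP and belongs to a study testing whether incorporating intron sequences reduces silencing of Cas9 transgenes.
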