Addgene plasmid #249137: pSA076 Cas9/HBB_IVS2/Cas9-BFP
Purpose: Overexpression of SpCas9-BFP with HBB IVS2 intron within Cas9 coding sequence and blasticidin resistance gene. Contains Cp36 recombination site.
Depositing lab: Michael Bassik. Depositing organization: Stanford University. Publication: Reduced Cas9 transgene silencing by incorporation of intron sequences. Arana S, Du PP, Vaughan-Jackson A, Enright N, Spees K, Valbuena R, Garcia CA, Nguyen T, Venida A, Seczynska M, Bintu L, Lehner PJ, Prolo LM, Bassik MC. Nat Commun. 2025 Nov 27;16(1):10656. doi: 10.1038/s41467-025-65669-0. PubMed 41309578.
Backbone
  Vector backbone: pPD008
  Vector type: Mammalian Expression, CRISPR ; Cp36 donor DNA
  Selectable markers: Blasticidin
Growth in bacteria
  Bacterial resistance: Ampicillin, 100 μg/mL
  Growth temperature: 30°C
  Growth strain: NEB Stable
  Copy number: High Copy
Gene/Insert
  Gene/Insert name: Cas9/HBB_IVS2/Cas9-TagBFP
  Species: H. sapiens (human); S. pyogenes Cas9, synthetic
  Mutation: HBB IVS2 intron
  Entrez Gene: HBB (a.k.a. CD113t-C, ECYT6, beta-globin)
  Promoter: EF1a
  Cloning method: Gibson Cloning
Terms and licenses: Academic/Nonprofit Terms; Industry Terms: Not Available to Industry
How to cite: pSA076 Cas9/HBB_IVS2/Cas9-BFP was a gift from Michael Bassik (Addgene plasmid # 249137 ; http://n2t.net/addgene:249137 ; RRID:Addgene_249137)
