>Addgene plasmid #249137 | pSA076 Cas9/HBB_IVS2/Cas9-BFP | depositor partial sequence | sequence record 491807 | HBB IVS2 intron
GTGAGTCTATGGGACGCTTGATGTTTTCTTTCCCCTTCTTTTCTATGGTTAAGTTCATGTCATAGGAAGG
GGATAAGTAACAGGGTACAGTTTAGAATGGGAAACAGACGAATGATTGCATCAGTGTGGAAGTCTCAGGA
TCGTTTTAGTTTCTTTTATTTGCTGTTCATAACAATTGTTTTCTTTTGTTTAATTCTTGCTTTCTTTTTT
TTTCTTCTCCGCAATTTTTACTATTATACTTAATGCCTTAACATTGTGTATAACAAAAGGAAATATCTCT
GAGATACATTAAGTAACTTAAAAAAAAACTTTACACAGTCTGCCTAGTACATTACTATTTGGAATATATG
TGTGCTTATTTGCATATTCATAATCTCCCTACTTTATTTTCTTTTATTTTTAATTGATACATAATCATTA
TACATATTTATGGGTTAAAGTGTAATGTTTTAATATGTGTACACATATTGACCAAATCAGGGTAATTTTG
CATTTGTAATTTTAAAAAATGCTTTCTTCTTTTAATATACTTTTTTGTTTATCTTATTTCTAATACTTTC
CCTAATCTCTTTCTTTCAGGGCAATAATGATACAATGTATCATGCCTCTTTGCACCATTCTAAAGAATAA
CAGTGATAATTTCTGGGTTAAGGCAATAGCAATATCTCTGCATATAAATATTTCTGCATATAAATTGTAA
CTGATGTAAGAGGTTTCATATTGCTAATAGCAGCTACAATCCAGCTACCATTCTGCTTTTATTTTATGGT
TGGGATAAGGCTGGATTATTCTGAGTCCAAGCTAGGCCCTTTTGCTAATCATGTTCATACCTCTTATCTT
CCTCCCACAG
